Addgene plasmid #177081: pEPQD1CB0863
Purpose: MoClo Level 1, position 5, transcriptional unit for transient expression of secologanin synthase (CrSLS1) from Catharanthus roseus promoter regions contains 4x attB sites for recruitment fo gal4AD-phiC31
Depositing lab: Nicola Patron. Depositing organization: Earlham Institute. Publication: Reconstitution of monoterpene indole alkaloid biosynthesis in genome engineered Nicotiana benthamiana. Dudley QM, Jo S, Guerrero DAS, Chhetry M, Smedley MA, Harwood WA, Sherden NH, O'Connor SE, Caputi L, Patron NJ. Commun Biol. 2022 Sep 10;5(1):949. doi: 10.1038/s42003-022-03904-w. PubMed 36088516.
Backbone
  Vector backbone: pICH47772
  Vector type: Synthetic Biology
Growth in bacteria
  Bacterial resistance: Ampicillin, 100 μg/mL
  Growth temperature: 37°C
  Growth strain: DH5alpha
  Copy number: High Copy
Gene/Insert
  Gene/Insert name: secologanin synthase (CrSLS1) from Catharanthus roseus (alt name: P5_4X opattB-TMV-CrSLS-nosterm)
  Species: Other
  Cloning method: Restriction Enzyme; 5′ cloning site Unknown (unknown if destroyed); 3′ cloning site Unknown (unknown if destroyed)
  Sequencing primers: 5′ CTGGTGGCAGGATATATTGTGGTG; 3′ GAACCCTGTGGTTGGCATGCACATAC
Terms and licenses: Academic/Nonprofit Terms; Industry Terms: Not Available to Industry
How to cite: pEPQD1CB0863 was a gift from Nicola Patron (Addgene plasmid # 177081 ; http://n2t.net/addgene:177081 ; RRID:Addgene_177081)
