[The description below was written by a language model from this plasmid's Addgene catalogue record and pLannotate feature annotations shown in this document.]
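Description:
pEPQD1CB0863 is a MoClo (Golden Gate modular cloning) Level 1, position 5 plasmid built in the pICH47772 acceptor backbone, a binary T-DNA vector for plant synthetic biology. The 6.7 kb construct carries nopaline-type left and right T-DNA border repeats flanking the payload. Outside the borders it has a high-copy ColE1/pUC-type origin for propagation in E. coli, together with the broad-host-range incP oriV and its trfA replication initiator gene, which allow maintenance in Agrobacterium. Selection in bacteria is by ampicillin through a β-lactamase gene with its own promoter. A short TetR fragment is annotated as a backbone remnant.

The T-DNA holds a single transcriptional unit for secologanin synthase (CrSLS1, a cytochrome P450 also known as CYP72C) from Catharanthus roseus, an enzyme of monoterpene indole alkaloid biosynthesis. Expression is controlled by a synthetic promoter: four minimal φC31 attB sites placed upstream of a minimal CaMV 35S core promoter. Here the attB sites are not intended as recombination targets; they serve as binding sites that recruit a Gal4 activation domain–φC31 fusion supplied in trans, so that transcription depends on this orthogonal activator. The tobacco mosaic virus Ω leader follows as a translational enhancer, then the SLS coding sequence and the nopaline synthase terminator and polyadenylation signal. No plant selectable marker, tag or reporter is annotated.

The recorded purpose is transient expression. The associated work concerns reconstituting monoterpene indole alkaloid biosynthesis in Nicotiana benthamiana. As a position 5 Level 1 unit, it can also be combined with units at other positions into multigene assemblies.
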