Features (pLannotate 1.2.2; 17 found; start..end, strand, type, name):
     32..57      +  misc_feature   TMV Ω (fragment): translational enhancer from the tobacco mosaic virus 5'-leader sequence (Gallie et al., 1988)
     89..144     +  misc_feature   TMV Ω: translational enhancer from the tobacco mosaic virus 5'-leader sequence (Gallie et al., 1988)
    146..1726    +  CDS            SLS: SLS_CATRO - Also known as CYP72C From Catharanthus roseus (Madagascar periwinkle) (Vinca rosea).
   1742..1994    +  terminator     NOS terminator: nopaline synthase terminator and poly(A) signal
   2042..2066    +  misc_feature   RB T-DNA repeat: right border repeat from nopaline C58 T-DNA
   2178..2198    -  CDS            TetR (fragment): tetracycline resistance regulatory protein; tetR
   2225..3370    -  CDS            trfA: TRFA_ECOLX - Experimental evidence at protein level: Swiss-Prot protein existence level 1. Also involved in plasmid copy number control, promoting intermolecular coupling of protein bound iterons at oriV, which inhibits replication initiation. From Escherichia coli.
   3706..4294    -  rep_origin     ori: high-copy-number ColE1/pMB1/pBR322/pUC origin of replication
   4465..5325    -  CDS            AmpR: β-lactamase; bla; confers resistance to ampicillin, carbenicillin, and related antibiotics
   5326..5430    -  promoter       AmpR promoter: bla
   5517..6148    -  rep_origin     oriV: incP origin of replication
   6240..6264    +  misc_feature   LB T-DNA repeat: left border repeat from nopaline C58 T-DNA
   6381..6414    +  protein_bind   attB: minimal attB site for the φC31 integrase (Groth et al., 2000) phage φC31 integrase
   6440..6473    +  protein_bind   attB: minimal attB site for the φC31 integrase (Groth et al., 2000) phage φC31 integrase
   6503..6536    +  protein_bind   attB: minimal attB site for the φC31 integrase (Groth et al., 2000) phage φC31 integrase
   6562..6595    +  protein_bind   attB: minimal attB site for the φC31 integrase (Groth et al., 2000) phage φC31 integrase
   6612..6658    +  promoter       minimal CaMV 35S promoter: minimal 35S promoter from cauliflower mosaic virus
>Addgene plasmid #177081 | pEPQD1CB0863 | addgene full sequence | sequence record 349542 | Addgene NGS Result
TCCGGTATTTTTACAACAATTACCACAACAAAACAAACAACAAACAACATTACAATTTACTATTCTAGTC
GAATACTGTATTTTTACAACAATTACCAACAACAACAAACAACAAACAACATTACAATTACTATTTACAA
TTACAATGGAGATGGATATGGATATCATTAGAAAGGCAATTGCTGCCACTATCTTTGCATTGGTTATGGC
TTGGGCGTGGAGAGTGTTGGATTGGGCATGGTTTACTCCTAAGAGGATCGAGAAACGTCTAAGGCAGCAA
GGTTTTAGAGGAAATCCTTATAGATTCTTGGTTGGAGATGTTAAGGAGAGTGGAAAAATGCATCAAGAAG
CCTTGTCTAACCCCATGGAGTTCGACAACGATATTGTTCCTCGCCTCATGCCACATATTAACCACACCAT
AAAAACTTACGGTAGGAATTCATTTACATGGATGGGAAGGATTCCAAGGATTCATGTTATGGAACCTGAA
CTTATTAAGGAAGTATTGACCCACTCCAGCAAATACCAAAAGAACTTTGATGTTCACAATCCCCTTGTTA
AGTTCCTTCTCACTGGAGTTGGAAGCTTTGAAGGGGCAAAATGGTCCAAACACAGAAGAATCATTTCCCC
TGCCTTCACTCTTGAGAAACTAAAGTCAATGTTGCCGGCTTTTGCCATATGCTATCATGACATGTTGACG
AAATGGGAGAAATTAGCAGAAAAAGAAGGATCCCATGAAGTTGATATCTTCCCCACATTTGATGTTTTGA
CAAGTGATGTAATTTCAAAGGTTGCATTTGGTAGCACATACGATGAAGGAGGCAAAATCTTCAGACTATT
GAAAGAACTCATGGATCTCACAATTGATTGCATGAGAGATGTCTACATCCCAGGGTGGAGCTACTTGCCA
ACCAAGAGGAACAAGAGGATGAAAGAAATTAACAAAGAAATCACAGATATGCTAAGGTTCATCATCAACA
AGAGAATGAAGGCTTTGAAGGCTGGAGAACCAGGTGAGGATGACTTGTTGGGAGTCCTGTTGGAATCAAA
CATTCAAGAAATTCAGAAACAAGGAAACAGGAAGGATGGTGGAATGACAATCAACGATGTGATTGAGGAA
TGCAAATTGTTCTACTTTGCTGGTCAAGAAACCACCGGAGTTTTGCTCACATGGACCACCATTTTATTGA
GCAAGCATCCCGAGTGGCAAGAGCGAGCTAGGGAAGAAGTTCTCCAAGCCTTTGGCAAGAACAAGCCTGA
ATTTGAACGCTTGAATCATCTTAAATATGTTTCTATGATCTTATACGAGGTTCTAAGGTTGTACCCGCCA
GTTATTGATCTGACCAAGATTATTCACGAGGACACAAAGTTAGGGCCGTACACAATCCCTGCAGGAACAC
AAGTAATGTTGCCGACAGTAATGCTTCATAGAGAGAAGTCCATTTGGGGAGAAGATGCAATGGAATTCAA
CCCAATGAGATTTGCTGATGGAGTTGCCAATGCCACCAAGAACAATGTCACATATTTGCCATTCAGTTGG
GGACCTAGAGTTTGCCTCGGCCAAAACTTTGCACTTCTTCAAGCAAAATTAGGGTTGGCAATGATTTTAC
AACGCTTCAAATTTGATGTAGCTCCATCCTATGTTCATGCTCCCTTTACCATTCTTACAGTTCAACCTCA
GTTTGGTTCTCATGTTATCTACAAGAAGCTTGAGAGACAGAATTTTTAAGCTTGTCAAGCAGATCGTTCA
AACATTTGGCAATAAAGTTTCTTAAGATTGAATCCTGTTGCCGGTCTTGCGATGATTATCATATAATTTC
TGTTGAATTACGTTAAGCATGTAATAATTAACATGTAATGCATGACGTTATTTATGAGATGGGTTTTTAT
GATTAGAGTCCCGCAATTATACATTTAATACGCGATAGAAAACAAAATATAGCGCGCAAACTAGGATAAA
TTATCGCGCGCGGTGTCATCTATGTTACTAGATCGACGCTTGTGTTGTCTTCTGCACGAAGTGGTTTAAA
CTATCAGTGTTTGACAGGATATATTGGCGGGTAAACCTAAGAGAAAAGAGCGTTTATTAGAATAATCGGA
TATTTAAAAGGGCGTGAAAAGGTTTATCCGTTCGTCCATTTGTATGTGCATGCCAACCACAGGGTTCCCC
AGATCAGGCGCTGGCTGCTGAACCCCCAGCCGGAACTGACCCCACAAGGCCCTAGCGTTTGCAATGCACC
AGGTCATCATTGACCCAGGCGTGTTCCACCAGGCCGCTGCCTCGCAACTCTTCGCAGGCTTCGCCGACCT
GCTCGCGCCACTTCTTCACGCGGGTGGAATCCGATCCGCACATGAGGCGGAAGGTTTCCAGCTTGAGCGG
GTACGGCTCCCGGTGCGAGCTGAAATAGTCGAACATCCGTCGGGCCGTCGGCGACAGCTTGCGGTACTTC
TCCCATATGAATTTCGTGTAGTGGTCGCCAGCAAACAGCACGACGATTTCCTCGTCGATCAGGACCTGGC
AACGGGACGTTTTCTTGCCACGGTCCAGGACGCGGAAGCGGTGCAGCAGCGACACCGATTCCAGGTGCCC
AACGCGGTCGGACGTGAAGCCCATCGCCGTCGCCTGTAGGCGCGACAGGCATTCCTCGGCCTTCGTGTAA
TACCGGCCATTGATCGACCAGCCCAGGTCCTGGCAAAGCTCGTAGAACGTGAAGGTGATCGGCTCGCCGA
TAGGGGTGCGCTTCGCGTACTCCAACACCTGCTGCCACACCAGTTCGTCATCGTCGGCCCGCAGCTCGAC
GCCGGTGTAGGTGATCTTCACGTCCTTGTTGACGTGGAAAATGACCTTGTTTTGCAGCGCCTCGCGCGGG
ATTTTCTTGTTGCGCGTGGTGAACAGGGCAGAGCGGGCCGTGTCGTTTGGCATCGCTCGCATCGTGTCCG
GCCACGGCGCAATATCGAACAAGGAAAGCTGCATTTCCTTGATCTGCTGCTTCGTGTGTTTCAGCAACGC
GGCCTGCTTGGCCTCGCTGACCTGTTTTGCCAGGTCCTCGCCGGCGGTTTTTCGCTTCTTGGTCGTCATA
GTTCCTCGCGTGTCGATGGTCATCGACTTCGCCAAACCTGCCGCCTCCTGTTCAAGACGACGCGAACGCT
CCACGGCGGCCGATGGCGCGGGCAGGGCAGGGGGAGCCAGTTGCACGCTGTCGCGCTCGATCTTGGCCGT
AGCTTGCTGGACCATCGAGCCGACGGACTGGAAGGTTTCGCGGGGCGCACGCATGACGGTGCGGCTTGCG
ATGGTTTCGGCATCCTCGGCGGAAAACCCCGCGTCGATCAGTTCTTGCCTGTATGCCTTCCGGTCAAACG
TCCGATTCATTCACCCTCCTTGCGGGATTGCCCCGACTCACGCCGGGGCAATGTGCCCTTATTCCTGATT
TGACCCGCCTGGTGCCTTGGTGTCCAGATAATCCACCTTATCGGCAATGAAGTCGGTCCCGTAGACCGTC
TGGCCGTCCTTCTCGTACTTGGTATTCCGAATCTTGCCCTGCACGAATACCAGCGACCCCTTGCCCAAAT
ACTTGCCGTGGGCCTCGGCCTGAGAGCCAAAACACTTGATGCGGAAGAAGTCGGTGCGCTCCTGCTTGTC
GCCGGCATCGTTGCGCCACATCTAGGATCTGCCAGGAACCGTAAAAAGGCCGCGTTGCTGGCGTTTTTCC
ATAGGCTCCGCCCCCCTGACGAGCATCACAAAAATCGACGCTCAAGTCAGAGGTGGCGAAACCCGACAGG
ACTATAAAGATACCAGGCGTTTCCCCCTGGAAGCTCCCTCGTGCGCTCTCCTGTTCCGACCCTGCCGCTT
ACCGGATACCTGTCCGCCTTTCTCCCTTCGGGAAGCGTGGCGCTTTCTCATAGCTCACGCTGTAGGTATC
TCAGTTCGGTGTAGGTCGTTCGCTCCAAGCTGGGCTGTGTGCACGAACCCCCCGTTCAGCCCGACCGCTG
CGCCTTATCCGGTAACTATCGTCTTGAGTCCAACCCGGTAAGACACGACTTATCGCCACTGGCAGCAGCC
ACTGGTAACAGGATTAGCAGAGCGAGGTATGTAGGCGGTGCTACAGAGTTCTTGAAGTGGTGGCCTAACT
ACGGCTACACTAGAAGAACAGTATTTGGTATCTGCGCTCTGCTGAAGCCAGTTACCTTCGGAAAAAGAGT
TGGTAGCTCTTGATCCGGCAAACAAACCACCGCTGGTAGCGGTGGTTTTTTTGTTTGCAAGCAGCAGATT
ACGCGCAGAAAAAAAGGATCTCAAGAAGATCCTTTGATCTTTTCTACGGGGTCTGACGCTCAGTGGAACG
AAAACTCACGTTAAGGGATTTTGGTCATGAGATTATCAAAAAGGATCTTCACCTAGATCCTTTTAAATTA
AAAATGAAGTTTTAAATCAATCTAAAGTATATATGAGTAAACTTGGTCTGACAGTTACCAATGCTTAATC
AGTGAGGCACCTATCTCAGCGATCTGTCTATTTCGTTCATCCATAGTTGCCTGACTCCCCGTCGTGTAGA
TAACTACGATACGGGAGGGCTTACCATCTGGCCCCAGTGCTGCAATGATACCGCGAGAACCACGCTCACC
GGCTCCAGATTTATCAGCAATAAACCAGCCAGCCGGAAGGGCCGAGCGCAGAAGTGGTCCTGCAACTTTA
TCCGCCTCCATCCAGTCTATTAATTGTTGCCGGGAAGCTAGAGTAAGTAGTTCGCCAGTTAATAGTTTGC
GCAACGTTGTTGCCATTGCTACAGGCATCGTGGTGTCACGCTCGTCGTTTGGTATGGCTTCATTCAGCTC
CGGTTCCCAACGATCAAGGCGAGTTACATGATCCCCCATGTTGTGCAAAAAAGCGGTTAGCTCCTTCGGT
CCTCCGATCGTTGTCAGAAGTAAGTTGGCCGCAGTGTTATCACTCATGGTTATGGCAGCACTGCATAATT
CTCTTACTGTCATGCCATCCGTAAGATGCTTTTCTGTGACTGGTGAGTACTCAACCAAGTCATTCTGAGA
ATAGTGTATGCGGCGACCGAGTTGCTCTTGCCCGGCGTCAATACGGGATAATACCGCGCCACATAGCAGA
ACTTTAAAAGTGCTCATCATTGGAAAACGTTCTTCGGGGCGAAAACTCTCAAGGATCTTACCGCTGTTGA
GATCCAGTTCGATGTAACCCACTCGTGCACCCAACTGATCTTCAGCATCTTTTACTTTCACCAGCGTTTC
TGGGTGAGCAAAAACAGGAAGGCAAAATGCCGCAAAAAAGGGAATAAGGGCGACACGGAAATGTTGAATA
CTCATACTCTTCCTTTTTCAATATTATTGAAGCATTTATCAAGGTTATTGTCTCATGAGCGGATACATAT
TTGAATGTATTTAGAAAAATAAACAAATAGGGGTTCCGCGCACGAATTGGCCAGCGCTGCCATTTTTGGG
GTGAGGCCGTTCGCGGCCGAGGGGCGCAGCCCCTGGGGGGATGGGAGGCCCGCGTTAGCGGGCCGGGAGG
GTTCGAGAAGGGGGGGCACCCCCCTTCGGCGTGCGCGGTCACGCGCACAGGGCGCAGCCCTGGTTAAAAA
CAAGGTTTATAAATATTGGTTTAAAAGCAGGTTAAAAGACAGGTTAGCGGTGGCCGAAAAACGGGCGGAA
ACCCTTGCAAATGCTGGATTTTCTGCCTGTGGACAGCCCCTCAAATGTCAATAGGTGCGCCCCTCATCTG
TCAGCACTCTGCCCCTCAAGTGTCAAGGATCGCGCCCCTCATCTGTCAGTAGTCGCGCCCCTCAAGTGTC
AATACCGCAGGGCACTTATCCCCAGGCTTGTCCACATCATCTGTGGGAAACTCGCGTAAAATCAGGCGTT
TTCGCCGATTTGCGAGGCTGGCCAGCTCCACGTCGCCGGCCGAAATCGAGCCTGCCCCTCATCTGTCAAC
GCCGCGCCGGGTGAGTCGGCCCCTCAAGTGTCAACGTCCGCCCCTCATCTGTCAGTGAGGGCCAAGTTTT
CCGCGAGGTATCCACAACGCCGGCGGCCGCGGTGTCTCGCACACGGCTTCGACGGCGTTTCTGGCGCGTT
TGCAGGGCCATAGACGGCCGCCAGCCCAGCGGCGAGGGCAACCAGCCCGGTGAGCGTCGCAAAGGAGATC
CTGATCTGACTGATGGGCTGCCTGTATCGAGTGGTGATTTTGTGCCGAGCTGCCGGTCGGGGAGCTGTTG
GCTGGCTGGTGGCAGGATATATTGTGGTGTAAACAAATTGACGCTTAGACAACTTAATAACACATTGCGG
ACGTTTTTAATGTACTGGGGTGGATGCAGTGGGCCCCACTCTGTGAAGACAACAGAGAATTCGCATGCGG
AGCGGTGCGGGTGCCAGGGCGTGCCCTTGGGCTCCCCGGGCGCGTACTCCACTCCCCGAGCCGGTGCGGG
TGCCAGGGCGTGCCCTTGGGCTCCCCGGGCGCGTACTCCACTCCCCCCATGGTGCGGTGCGGGTGCCAGG
GCGTGCCCTTGGGCTCCCCGGGCGCGTACTCCACTCCCCGAGCCGGTGCGGGTGCCAGGGCGTGCCCTTG
GGCTCCCCGGGCGCGTACTCCACTCCCCTTCGCAAGACCCTTCCTCTATATAAGGAAGTTCATTTCATTT
GGAGAGGAC
